>Addgene plasmid #124972 | AV5-siRNA-GFP | depositor full sequence | sequence record 238931 | AV5-siRNA-GFP sequence 6643 bps
GGGCGAATTGGGCCCGGCGCGCCGACGTCGCATGCTCCTCTAGACTCGATCGAGGAATTCGGTACCCCCT
GCGCGCTCGCTCGCTCACTGAGGCCGCCCGGGCAAAGCCCGGGCGTCGGGCGACCTTTGGTCGCCCGGCC
TCAGTGAGCGAGCGAGCGCGCAGAGAGGGAGTGGCCAACTCCATCACTAGGGGTTCCTTGTAGTTAATGA
TTAACCCGCCATGCTACTTATCTACGTAGCCATGCTCTAGAGTGGAGTCGTGACGTGAATTACGTCATAG
GGTTAGGGAGGTCCTGTATTAGAGGTCACGTGAGTGTTTTGCGACATTTTGCGACACCATGTGGTCACGC
TGGGTATTTAAGCCCGAGTGAGCACGCAGGGTCTCCATACGCGCCGTCGACGAGCTCAGATCTCCCCGCT
CTAGAGATCCGACGCCGCCATCTCTAGGCCCGCGCCGGCCCCCTCGCACAGACTTGTGGGAGAAGCTCGG
CTACTCCCCTGCCCCGGTTAATTTGCATATAATATTTCCTAGTAACTATAGAGGCTTAATGTGCGATAAA
AGACAGATAATCTGTTCTTTTTAATACTAGCTACATTTTACATGATAGGCTTGGATTTCTATAAGAGATA
CAAATACTAAATTATTATTTTAAAAAACAGCACAAAAGGAAACTCACCCTAACTGTAAAGTAATTGTGTG
TTTTGAGACTATAAATATCCCTTGGAGAAAAGCCTTGTTAACGCGCGGTGACCCTCGAGGTCGACGGTAT
CGATAAGCTCGCTTCACGAGATTCCAGCAGGTCGAGGGACCTAATAACTTCGTATAGCATACATTATACG
AAGTTATATTAAGGGTTCCAAGCTTAAGCGGCCGCGTGGATAACCGTATTACCGCCATGCATTAGTTATT
AATAGTAATCAATTACGGGGTCATTAGTTCATAGCCCATATATGGAGTTCCGCGTTACATAACTTACGGT
AAATGGCCCGCCTGGCTGACCGCCCAACGACCCCCGCCCATTGACGTCAATAATGACGTATGTTCCCATA
GTAACGCCAATAGGGACTTTCCATTGACGTCAATGGGTGGAGTATTTACGGTAAACTGCCCACTTGGCAG
TACATCAAGTGTATCATATGCCAAGTACGCCCCCTATTGACGTCAATGACGGTAAATGGCCCGCCTGGCA
TTATGCCCAGTACATGACCTTATGGGACTTTCCTACTTGGCAGTACATCTACGTATTAGTCATCGCTATT
ACCATGGTGATGCGGTTTTGGCAGTACATCAATGGGCGTGGATAGCGGTTTGACTCACGGGGATTTCCAA
GTCTCCACCCCATTGACGTCAATGGGAGTTTGTTTTGGCACCAAAATCAACGGGACTTTCCAAAATGTCG
TAACAACTCCGCCCCATTGACGCAAATGGGCGGTAGGCGTGTACGGTGGGAGGTCTATATAAGCAGAGCT
GGTTTAGTGAACCGTCAGATCCGCTAGCGCTACCGGTCGCCACCATGGTGAGCAAGGGCGAGGAGCTGTT
CACCGGGGTGGTGCCCATCCTGGTCGAGCTGGACGGCGACGTAAACGGCCACAAGTTCAGCGTGTCCGGC
GAGGGCGAGGGCGATGCCACCTACGGCAAGCTGACCCTGAAGTTCATCTGCACCACCGGCAAGCTGCCCG
TGCCCTGGCCCACCCTCGTGACCACCCTGACCTACGGCGTGCAGTGCTTCAGCCGCTACCCCGACCACAT
GAAGCAGCACGACTTCTTCAAGTCCGCCATGCCCGAAGGCTACGTCCAGGAGCGCACCATCTTCTTCAAG
GACGACGGCAACTACAAGACCCGCGCCGAGGTGAAGTTCGAGGGCGACACCCTGGTGAACCGCATCGAGC
TGAAGGGCATCGACTTCAAGGAGGACGGCAACATCCTGGGGCACAAGCTGGAGTACAACTACAACAGCCA
CAACGTCTATATCATGGCCGACAAGCAGAAGAACGGCATCAAGGTGAACTTCAAGATCCGCCACAACATC
GAGGACGGCAGCGTGCAGCTCGCCGACCACTACCAGCAGAACACCCCCATCGGCGACGGCCCCGTGCTGC
TGCCCGACAACCACTACCTGAGCACCCAGTCCGCCCTGAGCAAAGACCCCAACGAGAAGCGCGATCACAT
GGTCCTGCTGGAGTTCGTGACCGCCGCCGGGATCACTCTCGGCATGGACGAGCTGTACAAGTAGGAATTC
TATCGATAATCAACCTCTGGATTACAAAATTTGTGAAAGATTGACTGGTATTCTTAACTATGTTGCTCCT
TTTACGCTATGTGGATACGCTGCTTTAATGCCTTTGTATCATGCTATTGCTTCCCGTATGGCTTTCATTT
TCTCCTCCTTGTATAAATCCTGGTTGCTGTCTCTTTATGAGGAGTTGTGGCCCGTTGTCAGGCAACGTGG
CGTGGTGTGCACTGTGTTTGCTGACGCAACCCCCACTGGTTGGGGCATTGCCACCACCTGTCAGCTCCTT
TCCGGGACTTTCGCTTTCCCCCTCCCTATTGCCACGGCGGAACTCATCGCCGCCTGCCTTGCCCGCTGCT
GGACAGGGGCTCGGCTGTTGGGCACTGACAATTCCGTGGTGTTGTCGGGGAAATCATCGTCCTTTCCTTG
GCTGCTCGCCTGTGTTGCCACCTGGATTCTGCGCGGGACGTCCTTCTGCTACGTCCCTTCGGCCCTCAAT
CCAGCGGACCTTCCTTCCCGCGGCCTGCTGCCGGCTCTGCGGCCTCTTCCGCGTCTTCGCCTTCGCCCTC
AGACGAGTCGGATCTCCCTTTGGGCCGCCTCCCCGCATCGATAGGGTGGCATCCCTGTGACCCCTCCCCA
GTGCCTCTCCTGGCCCTGGAAGTTGCCACTCCAGTGCCCACCAGCCTTGTCCTAATAAAATTAAGTTGCA
TCATTTTGTCTGACTAGGTGTCCTTCTATAATATTATGGGGTGGAGGGGGGTGGTATGGAGCAAGGGGCA
AGTTGGGAAGACAACCTGTAGGGCCTGCGGGGTCTATTGGGAACCAAGCTGGAGTGCAGTGGCACAATCT
TGGCTCACTGCAATCTCCGCCTCCTGGGTTCAAGCGATTCTCCTGCCTCAGCCTCCCGAGTTGTTGGGAT
TCCAGGCATGCATGACCAGGCTCAGCTAATTTTTGTTTTTTTGGTAGAGACGGGGTTTCACCATATTGGC
CAGGCTGGTCTCCAACTCCTAATCTCAGGTGATCTACCCACCTTGGCCTCCCAAATTGCTGGGATTACAG
GCGTGAACCACTGCTCCCTTCCCTGTCCTTCTGATTTTAAAATAACTATACCAGCAGGAGGACGTCCAGA
CACAGCATAGGCTACCTGGCCATGCCCAACCGGTGGGACATTTGAGTTGCTTGCTTGGCACTGTCCTCTC
ATGCGTTGGGTCCACTCAGTAGATGCCTGTTGAATTGGGCTGCAGACGCGTGTCTAGAGGAGCATGCGCG
TCGGCGCGTCGCTCTAGAGCATGGCTACGTAGATAAGTAGCATGGCGGGTTAATCATTAACTACAAGGAA
CCCCTAGTGATGGAGTTGGCCACTCCCTCTCTGCGCGCTCGCTCGCTCACTGAGGCCGGGCGACCAAAGG
TCGCCCGACGCCCGGGCTTTGCCCGGGCGGCCTCAGTGAGCGAGCGAGCGCGCCAGGGGTTCGAAATCGA
TAAGCTTGGATCGATCCGGAGAGCTCGTCGACGGCGCGCCATGCATAGCTTGAGTATTCTATAGTGTCAC
CTAAATAGCTTGGCGTAATCATGGTCATAGCTGTTTCCTGTGTGAAATTGTTATCCGCTCACAATTCCAC
ACAACATACGAGCCGGAAGCATAAAGTGTAAAGCCTGGGGTGCCTAATGAGTGAGCTAACTCACATTAAT
TGCGTTGCGCTCACTGCCCGCTTTCCAGTCGGGAAACCTGTCGTGCCAGCTGCATTAATGAATCGGCCAA
CGCGCGGGGAGAGGCGGTTTGCGTATTGGGCGCTCTTCCGCTTCCTCGCTCACTGACTCGCTGCGCTCGG
TCGTTCGGCTGCGGCGAGCGGTATCAGCTCACTCAAAGGCGGTAATACGGTTATCCACAGAATCAGGGGA
TAACGCAGGAAAGAACATGTGAGCAAAAGGCCAGCAAAAGGCCAGGAACCGTAAAAAGGCCGCGTTGCTG
GCGTTTTTCCATAGGCTCCGCCCCCCTGACGAGCATCACAAAAATCGACGCTCAAGTCAGAGGTGGCGAA
ACCCGACAGGACTATAAAGATACCAGGCGTTTCCCCCTGGAAGCTCCCTCGTGCGCTCTCCTGTTCCGAC
CCTGCCGCTTACCGGATACCTGTCCGCCTTTCTCCCTTCGGGAAGCGTGGCGCTTTCTCATAGCTCACGC
TGTAGGTATCTCAGTTCGGTGTAGGTCGTTCGCTCCAAGCTGGGCTGTGTGCACGAACCCCCCGTTCAGC
CCGACCGCTGCGCCTTATCCGGTAACTATCGTCTTGAGTCCAACCCGGTAAGACACGACTTATCGCCACT
GGCAGCAGCCACTGGTAACAGGATTAGCAGAGCGAGGTATGTAGGCGGTGCTACAGAGTTCTTGAAGTGG
TGGCCTAACTACGGCTACACTAGAAGAACAGTATTTGGTATCTGCGCTCTGCTGAAGCCAGTTACCTTCG
GAAAAAGAGTTGGTAGCTCTTGATCCGGCAAACAAACCACCGCTGGTAGCGGTGGTTTTTTTGTTTGCAA
GCAGCAGATTACGCGCAGAAAAAAAGGATCTCAAGAAGATCCTTTGATCTTTTCTACGGGGTCTGACGCT
CAGTGGAACGAAAACTCACGTTAAGGGATTTTGGTCATGAGATTATCAAAAAGGATCTTCACCTAGATCC
TTTTAAATTAAAAATGAAGTTTTAAATCAATCTAAAGTATATATGAGTAAACTTGGTCTGACAGTTACCA
ATGCTTAATCAGTGAGGCACCTATCTCAGCGATCTGTCTATTTCGTTCATCCATAGTTGCCTGACTCCCC
GTCGTGTAGATAACTACGATACGGGAGGGCTTACCATCTGGCCCCAGTGCTGCAATGATACCGCGAGACC
CACGCTCACCGGCTCCAGATTTATCAGCAATAAACCAGCCAGCCGGAAGGGCCGAGCGCAGAAGTGGTCC
TGCAACTTTATCCGCCTCCATCCAGTCTATTAATTGTTGCCGGGAAGCTAGAGTAAGTAGTTCGCCAGTT
AATAGTTTGCGCAACGTTGTTGCCATTGCTACAGGCATCGTGGTGTCACGCTCGTCGTTTGGTATGGCTT
CATTCAGCTCCGGTTCCCAACGATCAAGGCGAGTTACATGATCCCCCATGTTGTGCAAAAAAGCGGTTAG
CTCCTTCGGTCCTCCGATCGTTGTCAGAAGTAAGTTGGCCGCAGTGTTATCACTCATGGTTATGGCAGCA
CTGCATAATTCTCTTACTGTCATGCCATCCGTAAGATGCTTTTCTGTGACTGGTGAGTACTCAACCAAGT
CATTCTGAGAATAGTGTATGCGGCGACCGAGTTGCTCTTGCCCGGCGTCAATACGGGATAATACCGCGCC
ACATAGCAGAACTTTAAAAGTGCTCATCATTGGAAAACGTTCTTCGGGGCGAAAACTCTCAAGGATCTTA
CCGCTGTTGAGATCCAGTTCGATGTAACCCACTCGTGCACCCAACTGATCTTCAGCATCTTTTACTTTCA
CCAGCGTTTCTGGGTGAGCAAAAACAGGAAGGCAAAATGCCGCAAAAAAGGGAATAAGGGCGACACGGAA
ATGTTGAATACTCATACTCTTCCTTTTTCAATATTATTGAAGCATTTATCAGGGTTATTGTCTCATGAGC
GGATACATATTTGAATGTATTTAGAAAAATAAACAAATAGGGGTTCCGCGCACATTTCCCCGAAAAGTGC
CACCTGATGCGGTGTGAAATACCGCACAGATGCGTAAGGAGAAAATACCGCATCAGGAAATTGTAAGCGT
TAATATTTTGTTAAAATTCGCGTTAAATTTTTGTTAAATCAGCTCATTTTTTAACCAATAGGCCGAAATC
GGCAAAATCCCTTATAAATCAAAAGAATAGACCGAGATAGGGT
[37 nt withheld, positions 6134-6170]
AAAGAACGTGGACTCCAACGTCAAAGG
[49 nt withheld, positions 6198-6246]
T
[91 nt withheld, positions 6248-6338]
G
[124 nt withheld, positions 6340-6463]
CCATTCGCCATTCAGGCTGCGCAACTGTTGGGAAGGGCGATCGGTGCGGGCCTCTTCGCTATTACGCCAG
CTGGCGAAAGGGGGATGTGCTGCAAGGCGATTAAGTTGGGTAACGCCAGGGTTTTCCCAGTCACGACGTT
GTAAAACGACGGCCAGTGAATTGTAATACGACTCACTATA
Features (pLannotate 1.2.2; 22 found; start..end, strand, type, name):
     69..198     -  repeat_region  AAV2 ITR (fragment): inverted terminal repeat of adeno-associated virus serotype 2 inverted
    426..739     +  promoter       U6 promoter: RNA polymerase III promoter for mouse U6 snRNA (Das et al., 1988)
    752..779     -  misc_feature   MCS (fragment): pBluescript multiple cloning site
    814..847     +  protein_bind   loxP: Cre-mediated recombination occurs in the 8-bp core sequence (GCATACAT). Cre recombinase
    963..1266    +  enhancer       CMV enhancer: human cytomegalovirus immediate early enhancer
   1267..1470    +  promoter       CMV promoter: human cytomegalovirus (CMV) immediate early promoter
   1515..2231    +  CDS            EGFP: EGFP is a basic (constitutively fluorescent) green fluorescent protein published in 1996, derived from Aequorea victoria. It is reported to be a rapidly-maturing weak dimer with moderate acid sensitivity.
   2248..2836    +  misc_feature   WPRE: woodchuck hepatitis virus posttranscriptional regulatory element
   2844..3466    +  polyA_signal   hGH poly(A) signal: human growth hormone polyadenylation signal
   3566..3693    +  repeat_region  AAV2 ITR (fragment): inverted terminal repeat of adeno-associated virus serotype 2 inverted
   3768..3786    -  promoter       SP6 promoter: promoter for bacteriophage SP6 RNA polymerase
   3828..3844    -  protein_bind   lac operator: The lac repressor binds to the lac operator to inhibit transcription in E. coli. This inhibition can be relieved by adding lactose or isopropyl-β-D-thiogalactopyranoside (IPTG). lac repressor encoded by lacI
   3852..3882    -  promoter       lac promoter: promoter for the E. coli lac operon
   3897..3918    -  protein_bind   CAP binding site: CAP binding activates transcription in the presence of cAMP. E. coli catabolite activator protein
   3931..4023    -  CDS            lacI (fragment): lac repressor; lacI; The lac repressor binds to the lac operator to inhibit transcription in E. coli. This inhibition can be relieved by adding lactose or isopropyl-β-D-thiogalactopyranoside (IPTG).
   4206..4794    -  rep_origin     ori: high-copy-number ColE1/pMB1/pBR322/pUC origin of replication
   4965..5825    -  CDS            AmpR: β-lactamase; bla; confers resistance to ampicillin, carbenicillin, and related antibiotics
   5826..5930    -  promoter       AmpR promoter: bla
   5957..6007    +  misc_feature   bom (fragment): basis of mobility region from pBR322
   6035..6463    -  rep_origin     f1 ori (sequence partly withheld): f1 bacteriophage origin of replication; arrow indicates direction of (+) strand synthesis
   6467..6624    -  CDS            lacZα (fragment): LacZα fragment of β-galactosidase; lacZ fragment
   6627..2       +  promoter       T7 promoter (across the origin): promoter for bacteriophage T7 RNA polymerase
