>Addgene plasmid #124972 | AV5-siRNA-GFP | addgene full sequence | sequence record 243950 | Addgene NGS Result
TTTGCGACATTTTGCGACACCATGTGGTCACGCTGGGTATTTAAGCCCGAGTGAGCACGCAGGGTCTCCA
TACGCGCCGTCGACGAGCTCAGATCTCCCCGCTCTAGAGATCCGACGCGCCATCTCTAGGCCCGCGCCGG
CCCCCTCGCACAGACTTGTGGGAGAAGCTCGGCTACTCCCCTGCCCCGGTTAATTTGCATATAATATTTC
CTAGTAACTATAGAGGCTTAATGTGCGATAAAAGACAGATAATCTGTTCTTTTTAATACTAGCTACATTT
TACATGATAGGCTTGGATTTCTATAAGAGATACAAATACTAAATTATTATTTTAAAAAACAGCACAAAAG
GAAACTCACCCTAACTGTAAAGTAATTGTGTGTTTTGAGACTATAAATATCCCTTGGAGAAAAGCCTTGT
TAACGCGCGGTGACCCTCGAGGTCGACGGTATCGATAAGCTCGCTTCACGAGATTCCAGCAGGTCGAGGG
ACCTAATAACTTCGTATAGCATACATTATACGAAGTTATATTAAGGGTTCCAAGCTTAAGCGGCCGCGTG
GATAACCGTATTACCGCCATGCATTAGTTATTAATAGTAATCAATTACGGGGTCATTAGTTCATAGCCCA
TATATGGAGTTCCGCGTTACATAACTTACGGTAAATGGCCCGCCTGGCTGACCGCCCAACGACCCCCGCC
CATTGACGTCAATAATGACGTATGTTCCCATAGTAACGCCAATAGGGACTTTCCATTGACGTCAATGGGT
GGAGTATTTACGGTAAACTGCCCACTTGGCAGTACATCAAGTGTATCATATGCCAAGTACGCCCCCTATT
GACGTCAATGACGGTAAATGGCCCGCCTGGCATTATGCCCAGTACATGACCTTATGGGACTTTCCTACTT
GGCAGTACATCTACGTATTAGTCATCGCTATTACCATGGTGATGCGGTTTTGGCAGTACATCAATGGGCG
TGGATAGCGGTTTGACTCACGGGGATTTCCAAGTCTCCACCCCATTGACGTCAATGGGAGTTTGTTTTGG
CACCAAAATCAACGGGACTTTCCAAAATGTCGTAACAACTCCGCCCCATTGACGCAAATGGGCGGTAGGC
GTGTACGGTGGGAGGTCTATATAAGCAGAGCTGGTTTAGTGAACCGTCAGATCCGCTAGCGCTACCGGTC
GCCACCATGGTGAGCAAGGGCGAGGAGCTGTTCACCGGGGTGGTGCCCATCCTGGTCGAGCTGGACGGCG
ACGTAAACGGCCACAAGTTCAGCGTGTCCGGCGAGGGCGAGGGCGATGCCACCTACGGCAAGCTGACCCT
GAAGTTCATCTGCACCACCGGCAAGCTGCCCGTGCCCTGGCCCACCCTCGTGACCACCCTGACCTACGGC
GTGCAGTGCTTCAGCCGCTACCCCGACCACATGAAGCAGCACGACTTCTTCAAGTCCGCCATGCCCGAAG
GCTACGTCCAGGAGCGCACCATCTTCTTCAAGGACGACGGCAACTACAAGACCCGCGCCGAGGTGAAGTT
CGAGGGCGACACCCTGGTGAACCGCATCGAGCTGAAGGGCATCGACTTCAAGGAGGACGGCAACATCCTG
GGGCACAAGCTGGAGTACAACTACAACAGCCACAACGTCTATATCATGGCCGACAAGCAGAAGAACGGCA
TCAAGGTGAACTTCAAGATCCGCCACAACATCGAGGACGGCAGCGTGCAGCTCGCCGACCACTACCAGCA
GAACACCCCCATCGGCGACGGCCCCGTGCTGCTGCCCGACAACCACTACCTGAGCACCCAGTCCGCCCTG
AGCAAAGACCCCAACGAGAAGCGCGATCACATGGTCCTGCTGGAGTTCGTGACCGCCGCCGGGATCACTC
TCGGCATGGACGAGCTGTACAAGTAGGAATTCTATCGATAATCAACCTCTGGATTACAAAATTTGTGAAA
GATTGACTGGTATTCTTAACTATGTTGCTCCTTTTACGCTATGTGGATACGCTGCTTTAATGCCTTTGTA
TCATGCTATTGCTTCCCGTATGGCTTTCATTTTCTCCTCCTTGTATAAATCCTGGTTGCTGTCTCTTTAT
GAGGAGTTGTGGCCCGTTGTCAGGCAACGTGGCGTGGTGTGCACTGTGTTTGCTGACGCAACCCCCACTG
GTTGGGGCATTGCCACCACCTGTCAGCTCCTTTCCGGGACTTTCGCTTTCCCCCTCCCTATTGCCACGGC
GGAACTCATCGCCGCCTGCCTTGCCCGCTGCTGGACAGGGGCTCGGCTGTTGGGCACTGACAATTCCGTG
GTGTTGTCGGGGAAATCATCGTCCTTTCCTTGGCTGCTCGCCTGTGTTGCCACCTGGATTCTGCGCGGGA
CGTCCTTCTGCTACGTCCCTTCGGCCCTCAATCCAGCGGACCTTCCTTCCCGCGGCCTGCTGCCGGCTCT
GCGGCCTCTTCCGCGTCTTCGCCTTCGCCCTCAGACGAGTCGGATCTCCCTTTGGGCCGCCTCCCCGCAT
CGATAGGGTGGCATCCCTGTGACCCCTCCCCAGTGCCTCTCCTGGCCCTGGAAGTTGCCACTCCAGTGCC
CACCAGCCTTGTCCTAATAAAATTAAGTTGCATCATTTTGTCTGACTAGGTGTCCTTCTATAATATTATG
GGGTGGAGGGGGGTGGTATGGAGCAAGGGGCAAGTTGGGAAGACAACCTGTAGGGCCTGCGGGGTCTATT
GGGAACCAAGCTGGAGTGCAGTGGCACAATCTTGGCTCACTGCAATCTCCGCCTCCTGGGTTCAAGCGAT
TCTCCTGCCTCAGCCTCCCGAGTTGTTGGGATTCCAGGCATGCATGACCAGGCTCAGCTAATTTTTGTTT
TTTTGGTAGAGACGGGGTTTCACCATATTGGCCAGGCTGGTCTCCAACTCCTAATCTCAGGTGATCTACC
CACCTTGGCCTCCCAAATTGCTGGGATTACAGGCGTGAACCACTGCTCCCTTCCCTGTCCTTCTGATTTT
AAAATAACTATACCAGCAGGAGGACGTCCAGACACAGCATAGGCTACCTGGCCATGCCCAACCGGTGGGA
CATTTGAGTTGCTTGCTTGGCACTGTCCTCTCATGCGTTGGGTCCACTCAGTAGATGCCTGTTGAATTGG
GCTGCAGACGCGTGTCTAGAGGAGCATGCGCGTCGGCGCGTTCTAGAGCATGGCTACGTAGATAAGTAGC
ATGGCGGGTTAATCATTAACTACAAGGAACCCCTAGTGATGGAGTTGGCCACTCCCTCTCTGCGCGCTCG
CTCGCTCACTGAGGCCGGGCGACCAAAGGTCGCCCGACGCCCGGGCTTTGCCCGGGCGGCCTCAGTGAGC
GAGCGAGCGCGCAGGGTTCGAAATCGATAAGCTTGGATCGATCCGGAGAGCTCGTCGACGGCGCGCCATG
CATAGCTTGAGTATTCTATAGTGTCACCTAAATAGCTTGGCGTAATCATGGTCATAGCTGTTTCCTGTGT
GAAATTGTTATCCGCTCACAATTCCACACAACATACGAGCCGGAAGCATAAAGTGTAAAGCCTGGGGTGC
CTAATGAGTGAGCTAACTCACATTAATTGCGTTGCGCTCACTGCCCGCTTTCCAGTCGGGAAACCTGTCG
TGCCAGCTGCATTAATGAATCGGCCAACGCGCGGGGAGAGGCGGTTTGCGTATTGGGCGCTCTTCCGCTT
CCTCGCTCACTGACTCGCTGCGCTCGGTCGTTCGGCTGCGGCGAGCGGTATCAGCTCACTCAAAGGCGGT
AATACGGTTATCCACAGAATCAGGGGATAACGCAGGAAAGAACATGTGAGCAAAAGGCCAGCAAAAGGCC
AGGAACCGTAAAAAGGCCGCGTTGCTGGCGTTTTTCCATAGGCTCCGCCCCCCTGACGAGCATCACAAAA
ATCGACGCTCAAGTCAGAGGTGGCGAAACCCGACAGGACTATAAAGATACCAGGCGTTTCCCCCTGGAAG
CTCCCTCGTGCGCTCTCCTGTTCCGACCCTGCCGCTTACCGGATACCTGTCCGCCTTTCTCCCTTCGGGA
AGCGTGGCGCTTTCTCATAGCTCACGCTGTAGGTATCTCAGTTCGGTGTAGGTCGTTCGCTCCAAGCTGG
GCTGTGTGCACGAACCCCCCGTTCAGCCCGACCGCTGCGCCTTATCCGGTAACTATCGTCTTGAGTCCAA
CCCGGTAAGACACGACTTATCGCCACTGGCAGCAGCCACTGGTAACAGGATTAGCAGAGCGAGGTATGTA
GGCGGTGCTACAGAGTTCTTGAAGTGGTGGCCTAACTACGGCTACACTAGAAGAACAGTATTTGGTATCT
GCGCTCTGCTGAAGCCAGTTACCTTCGGAAAAAGAGTTGGTAGCTCTTGATCCGGCAAACAAACCACCGC
TGGTAGCGGTGGTTTTTTTGTTTGCAAGCAGCAGATTACGCGCAGAAAAAAAGGATCTCAAGAAGATCCT
TTGATCTTTTCTACGGGGTCTGACGCTCAGTGGAACGAAAACTCACGTTAAGGGATTTTGGTCATGAGAT
TATCAAAAAGGATCTTCACCTAGATCCTTTTAAATTAAAAATGAAGTTTTAAATCAATCTAAAGTATATA
TGAGTAAACTTGGTCTGACAGTTACCAATGCTTAATCAGTGAGGCACCTATCTCAGCGATCTGTCTATTT
CGTTCATCCATAGTTGCCTGACTCCCCGTCGTGTAGATAACTACGATACGGGAGGGCTTACCATCTGGCC
CCAGTGCTGCAATGATACCGCGAGACCCACGCTCACCGGCTCCAGATTTATCAGCAATAAACCAGCCAGC
CGGAAGGGCCGAGCGCAGAAGTGGTCCTGCAACTTTATCCGCCTCCATCCAGTCTATTAATTGTTGCCGG
GAAGCTAGAGTAAGTAGTTCGCCAGTTAATAGTTTGCGCAACGTTGTTGCCATTGCTACAGGCATCGTGG
TGTCACGCTCGTCGTTTGGTATGGCTTCATTCAGCTCCGGTTCCCAACGATCAAGGCGAGTTACATGATC
CCCCATGTTGTGCAAAAAAGCGGTTAGCTCCTTCGGTCCTCCGATCGTTGTCAGAAGTAAGTTGGCCGCA
GTGTTATCACTCATGGTTATGGCAGCACTGCATAATTCTCTTACTGTCATGCCATCCGTAAGATGCTTTT
CTGTGACTGGTGAGTACTCAACCAAGTCATTCTGAGAATAGTGTATGCGGCGACCGAGTTGCTCTTGCCC
GGCGTCAATACGGGATAATACCGCGCCACATAGCAGAACTTTAAAAGTGCTCATCATTGGAAAACGTTCT
TCGGGGCGAAAACTCTCAAGGATCTTACCGCTGTTGAGATCCAGTTCGATGTAACCCACTCGTGCACCCA
ACTGATCTTCAGCATCTTTTACTTTCACCAGCGTTTCTGGGTGAGCAAAAACAGGAAGGCAAAATGCCGC
AAAAAAGGGAATAAGGGCGACACGGAAATGTTGAATACTCATACTCTTCCTTTTTCAATATTATTGAAGC
ATTTATCAGGGTTATTGTCTCATGAGCGGATACATATTTGAATGTATTTAGAAAAATAAACAAATAGGGG
TTCCGCGCACATTTCCCCGAAAAGTGCCACCTGATGCGGTGTGAAATACCGCACAGATGCGTAAGGAGAA
AATACCGCATCAGGAAATTGTAAGCGTTAATATTTTGTTAAAATTCGCGTTAAATTTTTGTTAAATCAGC
TCATTTTTTAACCAATAGGCCGAAATCGGCAAAATCCCTTATAAATCAAAAGAATAGACCGAGATAGGGT
[37 nt withheld, positions 5811-5847]
AAAGAACGTGGACTCCAACGTCAAAGG
[49 nt withheld, positions 5875-5923]
T
[91 nt withheld, positions 5925-6015]
G
[124 nt withheld, positions 6017-6140]
CCATTCGCCATTCAGGCTGCGCAACTGTTGGGAAGGGCGATCGGTGCGGGCCTCTTCGCTATTACGCCAG
CTGGCGAAAGGGGGATGTGCTGCAAGGCGATTAAGTTGGGTAACGCCAGGGTTTTCCCAGTCACGACGTT
GTAAAACGACGGCCAGTGAATTGTAATACGACTCACTATAGGGCGAATTGGGCCCGGCGCGCCGACGCGC
ATGCTCCTCTAGCTAGACTCGATCGAGGAATTCGGTACCCCCTGCGCGCTCGCTCGCTCACTGAGGCCGC
CCGGGCAAAGCCCGGGCGGCCTCAGTGAGCGAGCGAGCGCGCAGAGAGGGAGTGGCCAACTCCATCACTA
GGGGTTCCTTGTAGTTAATGATTAACCCGCCATGCTACTTATCTACGTAGCCATGCTCTAGAGTGGAGTC
GTGACGTGAATTACGTCATAGGGTTAGGGAGGTCCTGTATTAGAGGTCACGTGAGTGT
Features (pLannotate 1.2.2; 23 found; start..end, strand, type, name):
    109..421     +  promoter       U6 promoter: RNA polymerase III promoter for mouse U6 snRNA (Das et al., 1988)
    434..461     -  misc_feature   MCS (fragment): pBluescript multiple cloning site
    496..529     +  protein_bind   loxP: Cre-mediated recombination occurs in the 8-bp core sequence (GCATACAT). Cre recombinase
    645..948     +  enhancer       CMV enhancer: human cytomegalovirus immediate early enhancer
    949..1152    +  promoter       CMV promoter: human cytomegalovirus (CMV) immediate early promoter
   1197..1913    +  CDS            EGFP: EGFP is a basic (constitutively fluorescent) green fluorescent protein published in 1996, derived from Aequorea victoria. It is reported to be a rapidly-maturing weak dimer with moderate acid sensitivity.
   1930..2518    +  misc_feature   WPRE: woodchuck hepatitis virus posttranscriptional regulatory element
   2526..3148    +  polyA_signal   hGH poly(A) signal: human growth hormone polyadenylation signal
   3245..3374    +  repeat_region  AAV2 ITR (fragment): inverted terminal repeat of adeno-associated virus serotype 2 inverted
   3445..3463    -  promoter       SP6 promoter: promoter for bacteriophage SP6 RNA polymerase
   3505..3521    -  protein_bind   lac operator: The lac repressor binds to the lac operator to inhibit transcription in E. coli. This inhibition can be relieved by adding lactose or isopropyl-β-D-thiogalactopyranoside (IPTG). lac repressor encoded by lacI
   3529..3559    -  promoter       lac promoter: promoter for the E. coli lac operon
   3574..3595    -  protein_bind   CAP binding site: CAP binding activates transcription in the presence of cAMP. E. coli catabolite activator protein
   3608..3700    -  CDS            lacI (fragment): lac repressor; lacI; The lac repressor binds to the lac operator to inhibit transcription in E. coli. This inhibition can be relieved by adding lactose or isopropyl-β-D-thiogalactopyranoside (IPTG).
   3883..4471    -  rep_origin     ori: high-copy-number ColE1/pMB1/pBR322/pUC origin of replication
   4642..5502    -  CDS            AmpR: β-lactamase; bla; confers resistance to ampicillin, carbenicillin, and related antibiotics
   5503..5607    -  promoter       AmpR promoter: bla
   5634..5684    +  misc_feature   bom (fragment): basis of mobility region from pBR322
   5712..6140    -  rep_origin     f1 ori (sequence partly withheld): f1 bacteriophage origin of replication; arrow indicates direction of (+) strand synthesis
   6144..6301    -  CDS            lacZα (fragment): LacZα fragment of β-galactosidase; lacZ fragment
   6304..6322    +  promoter       T7 promoter: promoter for bacteriophage T7 RNA polymerase
   6392..6419    +  repeat_region  AAV2 ITR (fragment): inverted terminal repeat of adeno-associated virus serotype 2 inverted
   6437..6499    -  repeat_region  AAV2 ITR (fragment): inverted terminal repeat of adeno-associated virus serotype 2 inverted
