[The description below was written by a language model from this plasmid's Addgene catalogue record and pLannotate feature annotations shown in this document.]
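Description:
AV5-siRNA-GFP is an empty AAV transfer (cis) plasmid designed for delivering short hairpin/siRNA expression cassettes together with a fluorescent marker. It is propagated in E. coli as a high-copy plasmid through a ColE1/pUC-type origin and selected with ampicillin via the β-lactamase gene. The bacterial backbone also carries an f1 phage origin, remnants of the lac region (lac promoter/operator, lacZα and lacI fragments), and flanking T7 and SP6 promoters. A recombination-deficient host strain is recorded for growth, consistent with the need to keep the repeat-rich ITRs intact.

Between AAV2 inverted terminal repeats, which supply the signals for replication and packaging of the genome into AAV particles, sit two expression units carried over from pLL3.7, the vector from which the depositor says this construct derives. The first is a mouse U6 RNA polymerase III promoter followed by a short cloning-site fragment, where a hairpin-encoding oligonucleotide would be inserted; no insert is present. The second is a CMV enhancer/promoter driving EGFP, followed by a WPRE to boost transcript stability and expression and a human growth hormone polyadenylation signal, so that transduced cells can be identified by green fluorescence. A single loxP site is annotated between the U6 cassette and the CMV promoter; with no partner site detected, the record does not indicate a functional Cre-dependent arrangement.

Both the depositor sequence and the repository's sequencing result show the same layout and differ only slightly in length. The ITRs are annotated as fragments, with the left ITR appearing as two short pieces in the sequencing result. The record does not explain the "AV5" in the name, nor does it specify a capsid serotype.
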