Addgene plasmid #124972: AV5-siRNA-GFP
Purpose: (Empty Backbone) siRNA
Depositing lab: Kazuhiro Oka. Depositing organization: Baylor College of Medicine.
Backbone
  Vector backbone: AV5-siRNA-GFP
  Vector type: AAV
Growth in bacteria
  Bacterial resistance: Ampicillin, 100 μg/mL
  Growth temperature: 37°C
  Growth strain: NEB Stable
  Copy number: High Copy
Gene/Insert
  Gene/Insert name: None
Terms and licenses: Academic/Nonprofit Terms; Industry Terms: Not Available to Industry
Depositor comments: derivative of pLL3.7
How to cite: AV5-siRNA-GFP was a gift from Kazuhiro Oka (Addgene plasmid # 124972 ; http://n2t.net/addgene:124972 ; RRID:Addgene_124972)
